Addgene plasmid #241080: pDMJ2-SARS-CoV-2-Spike (BA.2.75-4e)
Purpose: Expresses SARS-CoV-2 spike (BA.2.75-4e) protein for creating pseudotyped virus
Depositing lab: Jeremy Luban. Depositing organization: University of Massachusetts, Worcester. Publication: Computationally designed proteins mimic antibody immune evasion in viral evolution. Youssef N, Gurev S, Ghantous F, Brock KP, Jaimes JA, Thadani NN, Dauphin A, Sherman AC, Yurkovetskiy L, Soto D, Estanboulieh R, Kotzen B, Notin P, Kollasch AW, Cohen AA, Dross SE, Erasmus J, Fuller DH, Bjorkman PJ, Lemieux JE, Luban J, Seaman MS, Marks DS. Immunity. 2025 May 6:S1074-7613(25)00178-5. doi: 10.1016/j.immuni.2025.04.015. PubMed 40345199.
Backbone
  Vector backbone: pDMJ2
  Vector type: Mammalian Expression
Growth in bacteria
  Bacterial resistance: Ampicillin, 100 μg/mL
  Growth temperature: 37°C
  Growth strain: DH5alpha
  Copy number: High Copy
Gene/Insert
  Gene/Insert name: Spike (BA.2.75-4e)
  Species: SARS-CoV-2
  Mutation: R346T, L452R,F490R,K529L,T19I,L24del,P25del,P26del,A27S,G142D,K147E,W152R,F157L,I210V,V213G,G257S,G339H,S371F,S373P,S375F,T376A,D405N,R408S,K417N,N440K,G446S,N460K,S477N,T478K,E484A,Q498R,N501Y,Y505H,D614G,H655Y,N679K,P681H,N764K,D796Y,Q954H,N969K
  Entrez Gene: S (a.k.a. GU280_gp02, spike glycoprotein)
  Cloning method: Gene Synthesis
Terms and licenses: Academic/Nonprofit Terms; Industry Terms: Not Available to Industry
How to cite: pDMJ2-SARS-CoV-2-Spike (BA.2.75-4e) was a gift from Jeremy Luban (Addgene plasmid # 241080 ; http://n2t.net/addgene:241080 ; RRID:Addgene_241080)
