[The description below was written by a language model from this plasmid's Addgene catalogue record and pLannotate feature annotations shown in this document.]
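Description:
pDMJ2-SARS-CoV-2-Spike (BA.2.75-4e) is a 7.4 kb mammalian expression plasmid built on the pDMJ2 backbone that supplies a variant SARS-CoV-2 spike glycoprotein in trans for producing pseudotyped virus particles. It is propagated in E. coli as a high-copy plasmid through a ColE1/pUC-type origin and is selected with ampicillin via a β-lactamase gene under its own bla promoter; a small fragment of the pBR322 bom region is also annotated in the backbone. No mammalian selection marker, reporter or epitope tag appears in the feature table, consistent with use by transient transfection.

The expression cassette is driven by the human cytomegalovirus immediate-early enhancer and promoter, followed by a fragment of the HTLV-1 5' LTR and a fragment of modified CMV intron A. This leader arrangement is commonly used to increase transcript processing and translation. The spike open reading frame (about 3.76 kb, made by gene synthesis) follows and is terminated by the bovine growth hormone polyadenylation signal. The insert carries the set of substitutions and the residue 24–26 deletion listed for the Omicron BA.2.75 lineage, including D614G, N501Y, G446S, N460K and P681H. The list also includes R346T, L452R, F490R and K529L, which appear first in the record and seem to correspond to the "4e" designation, although the record does not define that label explicitly. The associated work concerns computationally designed spike proteins that mimic antibody escape during viral evolution. The plasmid's recorded purpose is spike expression for pseudovirus production; such pseudoviruses are typically used in entry or neutralization assays.
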