Features (pLannotate 1.2.2; 10 found; start..end, strand, type, name):
      1..3756    +  CDS            S: SPIKE_SARS2 - Experimental evidence at protein level: Swiss-Prot protein existence level 1. [Spike glycoprotein]: May down-regulate host tetherin (BST2) by lysosomal degradation, thereby counteracting its antiviral activity. From Severe acute respiratory syndrome coronavirus 2 (2019-nCoV) (SARS-CoV-2).
   3779..4003    +  polyA_signal   bGH poly(A) signal: bovine growth hormone polyadenylation signal
   4418..5006    -  rep_origin     ori: high-copy-number ColE1/pMB1/pBR322/pUC origin of replication
   5177..6037    -  CDS            AmpR: β-lactamase; bla; confers resistance to ampicillin, carbenicillin, and related antibiotics
   6038..6142    -  promoter       AmpR promoter: bla
   6182..6239    +  misc_feature   bom (fragment): basis of mobility region from pBR322
   6325..6704    +  enhancer       CMV enhancer: human cytomegalovirus immediate early enhancer
   6705..6908    +  promoter       CMV promoter: human cytomegalovirus (CMV) immediate early promoter
   6997..7224    +  LTR            5' LTR (truncated) (fragment): truncated 5' long terminal repeat (LTR) from human T-cell leukemia virus (HTLV) type 1
   7228..7338    +  intron         CMV intron (fragment): modified intron A from human cytomegalovirus
>Addgene plasmid #241080 | pDMJ2-SARS-CoV-2-Spike (BA.2.75-4e) | addgene full sequence | sequence record 486205 | Addgene NGS Result
ATGTTCGTGTTTCTGGTTCTTCTTCCCCTGGTGTCTAGTCAGTGCGTCAACTTGATCACGCGAACACAGA
GCTACACCAATTCCTTTACACGAGGCGTCTACTATCCCGACAAGGTGTTCCGAAGCAGTGTTTTGCACTC
CACGCAGGACCTTTTCTTGCCCTTCTTCTCAAATGTGACTTGGTTTCATGCAATACACGTATCCGGGACT
AATGGCACTAAGAGATTCGACAATCCCGTGTTGCCTTTTAACGACGGCGTGTATTTTGCCAGTACAGAAA
AGAGCAATATTATCCGGGGATGGATCTTCGGCACGACTCTGGATAGTAAAACACAATCCCTGCTGATCGT
GAATAATGCGACAAACGTCGTCATAAAAGTCTGCGAGTTCCAGTTCTGCAACGACCCTTTCCTCGACGTG
TATTACCATGAGAACAATAAATCTCGGATGGAAAGTGAGCTGCGCGTGTACTCCAGTGCAAATAACTGTA
CTTTTGAGTACGTAAGCCAGCCTTTCCTGATGGACCTCGAAGGGAAACAGGGGAACTTTAAGAACCTGCG
CGAATTCGTGTTCAAGAACATCGACGGTTATTTTAAAATATACAGCAAGCACACCCCTGTGAACCTGGGC
AGAGATTTGCCACAAGGTTTTAGCGCCCTGGAACCCCTCGTGGACCTTCCTATCGGCATCAACATCACGC
GCTTCCAAACTCTGCTCGCACTGCATCGGTCTTATCTGACCCCTGGAGATTCATCCTCAAGCTGGACCGC
GGGTGCTGCTGCATATTATGTGGGATATCTGCAGCCTAGGACCTTCCTGCTCAAATACAACGAGAACGGC
ACCATCACTGACGCTGTTGATTGCGCGCTGGACCCATTGTCTGAAACCAAATGCACACTGAAAAGCTTCA
CAGTCGAGAAGGGCATTTACCAGACGAGCAACTTCAGAGTTCAGCCCACAGAGAGCATCGTTCGCTTCCC
CAACATTACCAATTTGTGCCCATTCCACGAGGTCTTTAACGCAACTACCTTTGCCAGTGTTTACGCCTGG
AACAGGAAACGGATATCCAATTGCGTGGCCGATTACAGCGTACTGTACAATTTCGCTCCCTTTTTCGCCT
TTAAATGCTACGGTGTCTCCCCTACGAAGCTGAATGATCTGTGCTTTACTAATGTCTATGCGGACAGCTT
CGTTATTAGAGGTAACGAGGTCAGCCAAATCGCCCCAGGGCAGACTGGAAACATAGCCGACTACAATTAC
AAACTGCCAGATGATTTCACCGGCTGCGTCATCGCCTGGAACTCCAATAAGCTCGATAGTAAAGTGAGCG
GCAATTACAACTATCGGTATAGGCTGTTTCGAAAGAGCAAGCTGAAACCTTTTGAGCGGGACATTTCAAC
AGAGATCTACCAGGCCGGAAACAAGCCCTGCAACGGGGTCGCCGGGTTCAATTGTTACCGGCCGCTGCAA
AGCTATGGATTTCGGCCGACTTACGGCGTTGGCCACCAGCCATATCGGGTGGTGGTGCTGTCATTTGAGC
TGCTTCATGCGCCTGCTACAGTATGTGGGCCTAAACTGTCTACCAATCTGGTGAAAAATAAGTGCGTGAA
CTTCAACTTCAATGGCCTCACCGGGACAGGCGTGTTGACAGAATCCAATAAGAAATTCCTGCCATTCCAG
CAGTTCGGCAGGGATATCGCAGACACGACCGATGCGGTGCGAGATCCCCAGACATTGGAGATTCTGGACA
TTACTCCTTGTTCTTTTGGAGGAGTGAGTGTTATTACTCCCGGCACAAATACCTCAAATCAAGTCGCTGT
GCTGTATCAAGGTGTAAACTGTACCGAGGTCCCCGTGGCTATTCACGCCGACCAGCTGACCCCAACATGG
CGGGTATACAGCACCGGTTCTAATGTATTCCAGACCAGAGCCGGCTGCCTCATTGGAGCCGAGTACGTGA
ACAACTCTTATGAATGTGATATACCGATTGGAGCAGGTATCTGCGCCTCTTATCAGACCCAGACAAAGAG
CCACAGAAGGGCTAGGAGCGTGGCCTCCCAGTCCATAATCGCCTATACAATGTCACTGGGGGCTGAAAAT
TCAGTGGCATACAGTAACAACTCTATCGCTATCCCCACAAATTTTACCATCTCTGTGACTACAGAGATCC
TGCCAGTGTCTATGACTAAAACCTCCGTGGACTGTACCATGTACATCTGTGGTGATAGCACCGAATGTTC
CAACCTGCTCCTGCAGTACGGCAGCTTCTGCACACAGCTGAAGAGGGCACTGACAGGAATCGCCGTCGAA
CAGGATAAGAACACTCAGGAGGTGTTTGCGCAGGTTAAGCAGATTTACAAGACGCCACCAATCAAGTACT
TCGGTGGGTTCAATTTCTCTCAAATTCTGCCTGATCCTTCTAAGCCATCTAAGCGGAGCTTTATAGAGGA
TTTGCTCTTTAATAAGGTGACCCTCGCCGATGCTGGATTTATTAAGCAGTATGGCGACTGTTTGGGAGAC
ATTGCTGCTCGCGATCTGATATGTGCCCAGAAATTCAACGGGCTGACCGTACTCCCACCGCTGCTCACTG
ATGAGATGATCGCACAATATACCAGCGCCCTGCTGGCCGGCACTATTACATCCGGCTGGACGTTCGGAGC
AGGAGCCGCACTGCAAATACCTTTTGCCATGCAGATGGCATATCGCTTCAATGGGATCGGGGTGACCCAG
AACGTCCTGTACGAAAACCAGAAACTTATCGCTAACCAGTTCAATTCCGCCATTGGTAAAATCCAGGACA
GCTTGAGTTCCACAGCCAGCGCCCTCGGGAAATTGCAAGATGTAGTCAATCACAATGCACAAGCCCTGAA
TACTCTCGTCAAGCAACTGTCATCCAAGTTCGGTGCTATATCCTCCGTGCTGAATGATATCCTTAGTAGA
TTGGATAAGGTGGAGGCAGAAGTCCAGATCGACCGGCTTATTACTGGAAGGCTGCAGAGTCTGCAGACGT
ACGTCACGCAGCAGCTTATCAGAGCCGCCGAGATTAGAGCATCTGCGAATCTGGCTGCTACAAAGATGAG
TGAATGCGTGCTCGGGCAATCAAAGCGGGTCGACTTTTGTGGGAAGGGGTACCACCTCATGAGCTTCCCC
CAATCCGCCCCACATGGCGTTGTGTTCCTGCATGTTACTTACGTTCCCGCTCAAGAGAAGAACTTTACTA
CCGCTCCGGCGATCTGCCACGACGGTAAGGCACACTTTCCACGCGAAGGCGTCTTTGTTAGCAATGGAAC
ACACTGGTTTGTTACCCAGAGGAACTTTTATGAGCCCCAGATAATCACAACCGACAACACATTCGTATCT
GGGAACTGTGACGTAGTTATTGGGATCGTGAACAACACCGTGTACGATCCTCTCCAACCGGAACTTGACT
CTTTCAAGGAGGAACTGGATAAGTACTTTAAGAATCACACCTCACCCGATGTTGACCTCGGCGACATTTC
AGGAATTAATGCTAGCGTGGTGAACATCCAGAAAGAGATTGATAGACTTAACGAAGTGGCCAAGAACCTC
AACGAATCACTTATTGACCTGCAGGAGCTGGGAAAATATGAGCAGTACATTAAATGGCCTTGGTACATTT
GGCTGGGCTTTATAGCAGGCCTGATCGCTATCGTCATGGTGACCATCATGCTTTGTTGTATGACTAGCTG
CTGCAGCTGCCTCAAGGGCTGTTGTAGCTGCGGCTCTTGCTGTAAATAATGATGAGGATCCAGATCTGCT
GTGCCTTCTAGTTGCCAGCCATCTGTTGTTTGCCCCTCCCCCGTGCCTTCCTTGACCCTGGAAGGTGCCA
CTCCCACTGTCCTTTCCTAATAAAATGAGGAAATTGCATCGCATTGTCTGAGTAGGTGTCATTCTATTCT
GGGGGGTGGGGTGGGGCAGGACAGCAAGGGGGAGGATTGGGAAGACAATAGCAGGCATGCTGGGGATGCG
GTGGGCTCTATGGGTACCCAGGTGCTGAAGAATTGACCCGGTTCCTCCTGGGCCAGAAAGAAGCAGGCAC
ATCCCCTTCTCTGTGACACACCCTGTCCACGCCCCTGGTTCTTAGTTCCAGCCCCACTCATAGGACACTC
ATAGCTCAGGAGGGCTCCGCCTTCAATCCCACCCGCTAAAGTACTTGGAGCGGTCTCTCCCTCCCTCATC
AGCCCACCAAACCAAACCTAGCCTCCAAGAGTGGGAAGAAATTAAAGCAAGATAGGCTATTAAGTGCAGA
GGGAGAGAAAATGCCTCCAACATGTGAGGAAGTAATGAGAGAAATCATAGAATTTTAAGGCCATGATTTA
AGGCCAATCGGAAAGAACATGTGAGCAAAAGGCCAGCAAAAGGCCAGGAACCGTAAAAAGGCCGCGTTGC
TGGCGTTTTTCCATAGGCTCCGCCCCCCTGACGAGCATCACAAAAATCGACGCTCAAGTCAGAGGTGGCG
AAACCCGACAGGACTATAAAGATACCAGGCGTTTCCCCCTGGAAGCTCCCTCGTGCGCTCTCCTGTTCCG
ACCCTGCCGCTTACCGGATACCTGTCCGCCTTTCTCCCTTCGGGAAGCGTGGCGCTTTCTCATAGCTCAC
GCTGTAGGTATCTCAGTTCGGTGTAGGTCGTTCGCTCCAAGCTGGGCTGTGTGCACGAACCCCCCGTTCA
GCCCGACCGCTGCGCCTTATCCGGTAACTATCGTCTTGAGTCCAACCCGGTAAGACACGACTTATCGCCA
CTGGCAGCAGCCACTGGTAACAGGATTAGCAGAGCGAGGTATGTAGGCGGTGCTACAGAGTTCTTGAAGT
GGTGGCCTAACTACGGCTACACTAGAAGAACAGTATTTGGTATCTGCGCTCTGCTGAAGCCAGTTACCTT
CGGAAAAAGAGTTGGTAGCTCTTGATCCGGCAAACAAACCACCGCTGGTAGCGGTGGTTTTTTTGTTTGC
AAGCAGCAGATTACGCGCAGAAAAAAAGGATCTCAAGAAGATCCTTTGATCTTTTCTACGGGGTCTGACG
CTCAGTGGAACGAAAACTCACGTTAAGGGATTTTGGTCATGAGATTATCAAAAAGGATCTTCACCTAGAT
CCTTTTAAATTAAAAATGAAGTTTTAAATCAATCTAAAGTATATATGAGTAAACTTGGTCTGACAGTTAC
CAATGCTTAATCAGTGAGGCACCTATCTCAGCGATCTGTCTATTTCGTTCATCCATAGTTGCCTGACTCC
CCGTCGTGTAGATAACTACGATACGGGAGGGCTTACCATCTGGCCCCAGTGCTGCAATGATACCGCGAGA
CCCACGCTCACCGGCTCCAGATTTATCAGCAATAAACCAGCCAGCCGGAAGGGCCGAGCGCAGAAGTGGT
CCTGCAACTTTATCCGCCTCCATCCAGTCTATTAATTGTTGCCGGGAAGCTAGAGTAAGTAGTTCGCCAG
TTAATAGTTTGCGCAACGTTGTTGCCATTGCTACAGGCATCGTGGTGTCACGCTCGTCGTTTGGTATGGC
TTCATTCAGCTCCGGTTCCCAACGATCAAGGCGAGTTACATGATCCCCCATGTTGTGCAAAAAAGCGGTT
AGCTCCTTCGGTCCTCCGATCGTTGTCAGAAGTAAGTTGGCCGCAGTGTTATCACTCATGGTTATGGCAG
CACTGCATAATTCTCTTACTGTCATGCCATCCGTAAGATGCTTTTCTGTGACTGGTGAGTACTCAACCAA
GTCATTCTGAGAATAGTGTATGCGGCGACCGAGTTGCTCTTGCCCGGCGTCAATACGGGATAATACCGCG
CCACATAGCAGAACTTTAAAAGTGCTCATCATTGGAAAACGTTCTTCGGGGCGAAAACTCTCAAGGATCT
TACCGCTGTTGAGATCCAGTTCGATGTAACCCACTCGTGCACCCAACTGATCTTCAGCATCTTTTACTTT
CACCAGCGTTTCTGGGTGAGCAAAAACAGGAAGGCAAAATGCCGCAAAAAAGGGAATAAGGGCGACACGG
AAATGTTGAATACTCATACTCTTCCTTTTTCAATATTATTGAAGCATTTATCAGGGTTATTGTCTCATGA
GCGGATACATATTTGAATGTATTTAGAAAAATAAACAAATAGGGGTTCCGCGCACATTTCCCCGAAAAGT
GCCACCTGACGTCCCAATGATTGCACCATATGCGGTGTGAAATACCGCACAGATGCGTAAGGAGAAAATA
CCGCATCAGATTGGCTATTGGCCATTGCATACGTTGTATCCATATCATAATATGTACATTTATATTGGCT
CATGTCCAACATTACCGCCATGTTGACATTGATTATTGACTAGTTATTAATAGTAATCAATTACGGGGTC
ATTAGTTCATAGCCCATATATGGAGTTCCGCGTTACATAACTTACGGTAAATGGCCCGCCTGGCTGACCG
CCCAACGACCCCCGCCCATTGACGTCAATAATGACGTATGTTCCCATAGTAACGCCAATAGGGACTTTCC
ATTGACGTCAATGGGTGGAGTATTTACGGTAAACTGCCCACTTGGCAGTACATCAAGTGTATCATATGCC
AAGTACGCCCCCTATTGACGTCAATGACGGTAAATGGCCCGCCTGGCATTATGCCCAGTACATGACCTTA
TGGGACTTTCCTACTTGGCAGTACATCTACGTATTAGTCATCGCTATTACCATGGTGATGCGGTTTTGGC
AGTACATCAATGGGCGTGGATAGCGGTTTGACTCACGGGGATTTCCAAGTCTCCACCCCATTGACGTCAA
TGGGAGTTTGTTTTGGCACCAAAATCAACGGGACTTTCCAAAATGTCGTAACAACTCCGCCCCATTGACG
CAAATGGGCGGTAGGCGTGTACGGTGGGAGGTCTATATAAGCAGAGCTCGTTTAGTGAACCGTCAGATCG
CCTGGAGACGCCATCCACGCTGTTTTGACCTCCATAGAAGACACCGGGACCGATCCAGCCTCCATCGGCT
CGCATCTCTCCTTCACGCGCCCGCCGCCCTACCTGAGGCCGCCATCCACGCCGGTTGAGTCGCGTTCTGC
CGCCTCCCGCCTGTGGTGCCTCCTGAACTGCGTCCGCCGTCTAGGTAAGTTTAAAGCTCAGGTCGAGACC
GGGCCTTTGTCCGGCGCTCCCTTGGAGCCTACCTAGACTCAGCCGGCTCTCCACGCTTTGCCTGACCCTG
CTTGCTCAACTCTAGTTAACGGTGGAGGGCAGTGTAGTCTGAGCAGTACTCGTTGCTGCCGCGCGCGCCA
CCAGACATAATAGCTGACAGACTAACAGACTGTTCCTTTCCATGGGTCTTTTCTGCAGTCACCGTCGTCG
ACACGTGTGATCAGATATCGCGGCCGCTCTAGA
